>Addgene plasmid #146830 | pAc5.1B-EGFP-DmGW182-delDUF-M2-dsRNAres_L | depositor full sequence | sequence record 289277 | Full Sequence
CTTCAAGGAATTAATTCTATATTCTAAAAACACAAATGATACTTCTAAAAAAAATCATGAATGGCATCAA
CTCTGAATCAAATCTTTGCAGATGCACCTACTTCTCATTTCCACTGTCACATCATTTTTCCAGATCTCGC
TGCCTGTTATGTGGCCCACAAACCAAGACACGTTTTATGGCCATTAAAGCTGGCTGATCGTCGCCAAACA
CCAAATACATATCAATATGTACATTCGAGAAAGAAGCGATCAAAGAAGCGTCTTCGGGCGAGTAGGAGAA
TGCGGAGGAGAAGGAGAACGAGCTGATCTAGTATCTCTCCACAATCCAATGCCAACTGACCAACTGGCCA
TATTCGGAGCAATTTGAAGCCAATTTCCATCGCCTGGCGATCGCTCCATTCTTGGCTATATGTTTTTCAC
CGTTCCCGGGGCCATTTTCAAAGACTCGTCGGTAAGATAAGATTGTGTCACTCGCTGTCTCTCTTCATTT
GTCGAAGAATGCTGAGGAATTTCGCGATGACGTCGGCGAGTATTTTGAAGAATGAGAATAATTTGTATTT
ATACGAAAATCAGTTAGTGGAATTTTCTACAAAAACATGTTATCTATAGATAATTTTGTTGCAAAATATG
TTGACTATGACAAAGATTGTATGTATATACCTTTAATGTATTCTCATTTTCTTATGTATTTATAATGGCA
ATGATGATACTGATGATATTTTAAGATGATGCCAGACCACAGGCTGATTTCTGCGTCTTTTGCCGAACGC
AGTGCATGTGCGGTTGTTGTTTTTTGGAATAGTTTCAATTTTCGGACTGTCCGCTTTGATTTCAGTTTCT
TGGCTTATTCAAAAAGCAAAGTAAAGCCAAAAAAGCGAGATGGCAATACCAAATGCGGCAAAACGGTAGT
GGAAGGAAAGGGGTGCGGGGCAGCGGAAGGAAGGGTGGGGCGGGGCGTGGCGGGGTCTGTGGCTGGGCGC
GACGTCACCGACGTTGGAGCCACTCCTTTGACCATGTGTGCGTGTGTGTATTATTCGTGTCTCGCCACTC
GCCGGTTGTTTTTTTCTTTTTATCTCGCTCTCTCTAGCGCCATCTCGTACGCATGCTCAACGCACCGCAT
GTTGCCGTGTCCTTTATGCGTCATTTTGGCTCGAAATAGGCAATTATTTAAACAAAGATTAGTCAACGAA
AACGCTAAAATAAATAAGTCTACAATATGGTTACTTATTGCCATGTGTGTGCAGCCAACGATAGCAACAA
AAGCAACAACACAGTGGCTTTCCCTCTTTCACTTTTTGTTTGCAAGCGCGTGCGAGCAAGACGGCACGAC
CGGCAAACGCAATTACGCTGACAAAGAGCAGACGAAGTTTTGGCCGAAAAACATCAAGGCGCCTGATACG
AATGCATTTGCAATAACAATTGCGATATTTAATATTGTTTATGAAGCTGTTTGACTTCAAAACACACAAA
AAAAAAAATAAAACAAATTATTTGAAAGAGAATTAGGAATCGGACAGCTTATCGTTACGGGCTAACAGCA
CACCGAGACGAAATAGCTTACCTGACGTCACAGCCTCTGGAAGAACTGCCGCCAAGCAGAGAGAGAGAGA
AAAAGAGGGAGAGCAGCTTAGACCGCATGTGCTTGTGTGTGAGGCGTCTCTCTCTTCGTCTCCTGTTTGC
GCAAACGCATAGACTGCACTGAGAAAATCGATTACCTATTTTTTATGAATGAATATTTGCACTATTACTA
TTCAAAACTATTAAGATAGCAATCACATTCAATAGCCAAATACTATACCACCTGAGCGATGCAACGAAAT
GATCAATTTGAGCAAAAATGCTGCATATTTAGGACGGCATCATTATAGAAATGCTTCTTGCTGTGTACTT
TTCTCTCGTCTGGCAGCTGTTTCGCCGTTATTGTTAAAACCGGCTTAAGTTAGGTGTGTTTTCTACGACT
AGTGATGCCCCTACTAGAAGATGTGTGTTGCACAAATGTCCCTGAATAACCAATTTGAAGTGCAGATAGC
AGTAAACGTAAGCTAATATGAATATTATTTAACTGTAATGTTTTAATATCGCTGGACATTACTAATAAAC
CCACTATAAACACATGTACATATGTATGTTTTGGCATACAATGAGTAGTTGGGGAAAAAATGTGTAAAAG
CACCGTGACCATCACAGCATAAAGATAACCAGCTGAAGTATCGAATATGAGTAACCCCCAAATTGAATCA
CATGCCGCAACTGATAGGACCCATGGAAGTACACTCTTCATGGCGATATACAAGACACACACAAGCACGA
ACACCCAGTTGCGGAGGAAATTCTCCGTAAATGAAAACCCAATCGGCGAACAATTCATACCCATATATGG
TAAAAGTTTTGAACGCGACTTGAGAGCGGAGAGCATTGCGGCTGATAAGGTTTTAGCGCTAAGCGGGCTT
TATAAAACGGGCTGCGGGACCAGTTTTCATATCACTACCGTTTGAGTTCTTGTGCTGTGTGGATACTCCT
CCCGACACAAAGCCGCTCCATCAGCCAGCAGTCGTCTAATCCAGAGACCCCGGATCGGGGTACCAACATG
GTGAGCAAGGGCGAGGAGCTGTTCACCGGGGTGGTGCCCATCCTGGTCGAGCTGGACGGCGACGTAAACG
GCCACAAGTTCAGCGTGTCCGGCGAGGGCGAGGGCGATGCCACCTACGGCAAGCTGACCCTGAAGTTCAT
CTGCACCACCGGCAAGCTGCCCGTGCCCTGGCCCACCCTCGTGACCACCCTGACCTACGGCGTGCAGTGC
TTCAGCCGCTACCCCGACCACATGAAGCAGCACGACTTCTTCAAGTCCGCCATGCCCGAAGGCTACGTCC
AGGAGCGCACCATCTTCTTCAAGGACGACGGCAACTACAAGACCCGCGCCGAGGTGAAGTTCGAGGGCGA
CACCCTGGTGAACCGCATCGAGCTGAAGGGCATCGACTTCAAGGAGGACGGCAACATCCTGGGGCACAAG
CTGGAGTACAACTACAACAGCCACAACGTCTATATCATGGCCGACAAGCAGAAGAACGGCATCAAGGTGA
ACTTCAAGATCCGCCACAACATCGAGGACGGCAGCGTGCAGCTCGCCGACCACTACCAGCAGAACACCCC
CATCGGCGACGGCCCCGTGCTGCTGCCCGACAACCACTACCTGAGCACCCAGTCCGCCCTGAGCAAAGAC
CCCAACGAGAAGCGCGATCACATGGTCCTGCTGGAGTTCGTGACCGCCGCCGGGATCACTCTCGGCATGG
ACGAGCTGTACAAGCCAAGCTTGAATTCTGCAGATATCCAGCACAGTGGCGGCCGCATGCGTGAAGCCCT
TTTTTCCCAAGATGGCTGGGGCTGTCAGCATGTTAACCAGGATACTAATTGGGAAGTTCCCAGTTCGCCA
GAACCAGCCAATAAGGATGCACCCGGTCCACCAATGTGGAAGCCAAGCATTAACAATGGTACTGATCTTT
GGGAGTCCAATTTGAGAAACGGAGGTCAGCCGGCCGCACAGCAAGTTCCAAAGCCGTCGTGGGGTCATAC
ACCATCCTCTAACTTAGGTGGAACATGGGGTGAGGACGACGATGGCGCCGATAGTAGTAGTGTGTGGACT
GGAGGAGCTGTTAGCAACGCGGGATCCGGAGCTGCAGTGGGAGTAAACCAAGCCGGAGTTAATGTCGGTC
CAGGCGGTGTTGTTTCGTCTGGCGGACCTCAGTGGGGACAAGGTGTCGTTGGCGTCGGACTTGGATCAAC
TGGCGGAAATGGTTCCAGTAACATTACAGGCTCTTCGGGCGTTGCCACGGGAAGCAGTGGCAATTCAAGT
AATGCCGGAAATGGATGGGGCGATCCACGCGAGATTCGTCCACTGGGCGTCGGAGGATCGATGGACATCC
GTAACGTCGAGCACCGTGGAGGAAATGGATCAGGCGCCACATCCAGTGACCCGCGTGATATCCGTATGAT
TGACCCACGCGATCCAATCCGGGGCGACCCACGCGGCATTTCAGGACGCCTCAACGGTACGTCAGAGATG
TGGGGACACCACCCGCAGATGTCGCACAATCAACTGCAGGGAATTAATAAGATGGTCGGACAGAGCGTTG
CGACAGCTAGTACGAGCGTTGGCACGTCAGGATCCGGAATTGGACCAGGCGGACCGGGACCAAGCACGGT
TTCGGGAAACATTCCGACGCAATGGGGTCCAGCCCAGCCCGTTAGTGTCGGAGTTAGCGGACCGAAGGAT
ATGTCGAAGCAAATTAGCGGCTGGGAAGAGCCGTCGCCTCCCCCACAACGCCGTAGCATCCCAAATTATG
ACGACGGAACGTCCCTCTGGGGACAACAGACACGCGTCCCGGCCGCTAGTGGACATTGGAAGGATATGAC
AGACTCCATTGGACGCAGCAGCCACCTGATGCGCGGACAGAGTCAGACCGGCGGAATTGGCATTGCTGGA
GTTGGAAATAGCAATGTTCCAGTGGGAGCCAATCCAAGTAATCCTATAAGCAGTGTAGTTGGACCTCAAG
CCCGGATTCCATCTGTGGGCGGCGTACAACACAAACCAGACGGCGGCGCTATGTGGGTGCATTCCGGCAA
TGTAGGTGGCAGAAATAATGTTGCTGCTGTTACTACTTGGGGAGATGACACTCATAGCGTTAATGTCGGC
GCTCCCAGCAGTGGCAGTGTATCCAGCAACAATTGGGTTGATGACAAGTCCAACTCAACCTTGGCACAAA
ACTCTTGGAGCGACCCGGCCCCTGTTGGAGTTAGTTGGGGCAATAAGCAAAGCAAACCGCCAAGCAATAG
TGCTTCATCAGGTTGGAGCACTGCTGCGGGCGTGGTGGATGGGGTTGATCTAGGATCTGAGTGGAACACG
CACGGGGGGATTATTGGAAAATCTCAGCAACAACAAAAACTAGCGGGACTTAACGTGGGAATGGTGAACG
TAATTAACGCGGAGATCATTAAGCAAAGCAAGCAATACAGGATCCTTGTCGAGAACGGCTTTAAAAAGGA
AGATGTAGAGCGGGCATTAGTGATTGCTAATATGAACATCGAAGAGGCAGCCGATATGCTCCGTGCCAAC
TCATCCCTATCAATGGATGGTTGGCGTCGACATGATGAGTCCCTTGGATCTTATGCCGACCACAATAGTT
CAACAAGCAGCGGTGGATTTGCTGGTCGTTACCCGGTCAACAGTGGACAACCTTCAATGTCCTTTCCTCA
TAATAACCTTATGAATAACATGGGAGGTACCGCTGTTACTGGAGGTAACAACAATACAAACATGACAGCT
TTACAGGTGCAAAAGTATTTAAATCAAGGGCAACATGGTGTCGCTGTTGGACCGCAAGCCGTTGGTAATT
CTTCAGCAGTATCTGTCGGATTTGGTCAGAACACGTCTAACGCAGCAGTGGCAGGAGCAGCCTCTGCAAA
TATAGCAGCAAATACAAACAACCAACCGTCTGGTCAGCAAATTCGCATGCTAGGCCAGCAAATTCAGTTG
GCCATTCATAGTGGTTTCATATCTAGTCAGATATTGACTCAACCGCTAACTCAAACAACCCTTAACCTTT
TAAACCAACTTCTTAGCAATATTAAGCATCTCCAGGCTGCACAGCAATCCCTTACCCGCGGGGGAAATGT
CAATCCAATGGCAGTGAATGTGGCTATATCTAAATACAAGCAGCAAATCCAGAATTTACAGAACCAGATA
AGTGCACAACAGGCTGTGTATGTAAAACAGCAAAATATGCAACCAACTTCACAACAACAACAGCCCCAAC
AACAGCAACTTCCTTCTGTTCATCTAAGTAACTCAGGCAACGACTATTTAAGAGGTCACGATGCAATAAA
TAATTTGCAAAGCAACTTTTCTGAGCTCAATATTAATAAGCCAAGTGGATATCAAGGAGCGTCCAATCAA
CAATCCCGATTAAATCAGTGGAAGCTTCCAGTATTAGATAAGGAGATCAACTCTGACAGTACGGAATTTT
CTCGTGCCCCAGGTGCAACGAAACAAAATTTGACGGCCAACACAAGCAACATAAACTCTTTGGGTCTTCA
AAACGATAGTACATGGTCAACTGGACGCAGTATTGGTGACGGTTGGCCTGATCCCTCATCTGATTCCAGT
TGGTTGCTTTTGAAAAATCTAACAGCACAGATTGATGGTCCTACTTTGCGTACACTGTGTATGCAGCATG
GGCCCCTTGTCAGCTTTCACCCGTATTTGAACCAAGGAATTGCCTTATGTAAATATACTACTCGTGAGGA
GGCGAACAAGGCGCAAATGGCGTTAAACAACTGTGTCCTCGCCAACACCACAATATTTGCTGAATCTCCC
AGCGAGAACGAGGTGCAAAGCATTATGCAGCACTTACCACAAACTCCTTCCTCTACAAGCTCTAGTGGAA
CTAGTGGTGGCAACGTCGGAGGCGTCGGCACTTCAGCCAATAATGCAAACAGTGGTTCTGCAGCTTGTCT
GTCCGGAAACAATAGCGGCAACGGAAACGGCAGCGCGAGCGGCGCCGGCAGCGGCAACAATGGCAACAGT
AGCTGCAACAACAGTGCCGCCGGGGGGGGCAGCAGCAGCAACAACACGATTACCACTGTAGCAAATTCGA
ATCTTGTTGGTTCTAGTGGCTCTGTCTCAAATTCCTCTGGCGTTACTGCTAACTCTAGTACTGTTTCTGT
AGTTAGTTGTACAGCGAGTGGGAATTCCATAAATGGGGCAGGTACTGCAAACAGTTCTGGTTCAAAGAGT
AGTGCAAACAATTTAGCTAGCGGCCAGTCTAGCGCTTCTAACTTAACTAATAGCACCAATTCAACATGGC
GACAAACTAGCCAAAACCAAGCTCTTCAAAGTCAAAGCAGGCCATCAGGCAGAGAAGCTGACTTTGATTA
TATATCTCTCGTTTATTCCATTGTTGATGATTAATCTAGAGGGCCCGCGGTTCGAAGGTAAGCCTATCCC
TAACCCTCTCCTCGGTCTCGATTCTACGCGTACCGGTCATCATCACCATCACCATTGAGTTTAAACCCGC
TGATCAGCCTCGACTGTGCCTTCTAAGGCCTGAGCTCGCTGATCAGCCTCGATCGAGGATCCAGACATGA
TAAGATACATTGATGAGTTTGGACAAACCACAACTAGAATGCAGTGAAAAAAATGCTTTATTTGTGAAAT
TTGTGATGCTATTGCTTTATTTGTAACCATTATAAGCTGCAATAAACAAGTTAACAACAACAATTGCATT
CATTTTATGTTTCAGGTTCAGGGGGAGGTGTGGGAGGTTTTTTAAAGCAAGTAAAACCTCTACAAATGTG
GTATGGCTGATTATGATCAGTCGACCGATGCCCTTGAGAGCCTTCAACCCAGTCAGCTCCTTCCGGTGGG
CGCGGGGCATGACTATCGTCGCCGCACTTATGACTGTCTTCTTTATCATGCAACTCGTAGGACAGGTGCC
GGCAGCGCTCTGGGTCATTTTCGGCGAGGACCGCTTTCGCTGGAGCGCGACGATGATCGGCCTGTCGCTT
GCGGTATTCGGAATCTTGCACGCCCTCGCTCAAGCCTTCGTCACTGGTCCCGCCACCAAACGTTTCGGCG
AGAAGCAGGCCATTATCGCCGGCATGGCGGCCGACGCGCTGGGCTACGTCTTGCTGGCGTTCGCGACGCG
AGGCTGGATGGCCTTCCCCATTATGATTCTTCTCGCTTCCGGCGGCATCGGGATGCCCGCGTTGCAGGCC
ATGCTGTCCAGGCAGGTAGATGACGACCATCAGGGACAGCTTCAAGGATCGCTCGCGGCTCTTACCAGCC
AGCAAAAGGCCAGGAACCGTAAAAAGGCCGCGTTGCTGGCGTTTTTCCATAGGCTCCGCCCCCCTGACGA
GCATCACAAAAATCGACGCTCAAGTCAGAGGTGGCGAAACCCGACAGGACTATAAAGATACCAGGCGTTT
CCCCCTGGAAGCTCCCTCGTGCGCTCTCCTGTTCCGACCCTGCCGCTTACCGGATACCTGTCCGCCTTTC
TCCCTTCGGGAAGCGTGGCGCTTTCTCAATGCTCACGCTGTAGGTATCTCAGTTCGGTGTAGGTCGTTCG
CTCCAAGCTGGGCTGTGTGCACGAACCCCCCGTTCAGCCCGACCGCTGCGCCTTATCCGGTAACTATCGT
CTTGAGTCCAACCCGGTAAGACACGACTTATCGCCACTGGCAGCAGCCACTGGTAACAGGATTAGCAGAG
CGAGGTATGTAGGCGGTGCTACAGAGTTCTTGAAGTGGTGGCCTAACTACGGCTACACTAGAAGGACAGT
ATTTGGTATCTGCGCTCTGCTGAAGCCAGTTACCTTCGGAAAAAGAGTTGGTAGCTCTTGATCCGGCAAA
CAAACCACCGCTGGTAGCGGTGGTTTTTTTGTTTGCAAGCAGCAGATTACGCGCAGAAAAAAAGGATCTC
AAGAAGATCCTTTGATCTTTTCTACGGGGTCTGACGCTCAGTGGAACGAAAACTCACGTTAAGGGATTTT
GGTCATGAGATTATCAAAAAGGATCTTCACCTAGATCCTTTTAAATTAAAAATGAAGTTTTAAATCAATC
TAAAGTATATATGAGTAAACTTGGTCTGACAGTTACCAATGCTTAATCAGTGAGGCACCTATCTCAGCGA
TCTGTCTATTTCGTTCATCCATAGTTGCCTGACTCCCCGTCGTGTAGATAACTACGATACGGGAGGGCTT
ACCATCTGGCCCCAGTGCTGCAATGATACCGCGAGACCCACGCTCACCGGCTCCAGATTTATCAGCAATA
AACCAGCCAGCCGGAAGGGCCGAGCGCAGAAGTGGTCCTGCAACTTTATCCGCCTCCATCCAGTCTATTA
ATTGTTGCCGGGAAGCTAGAGTAAGTAGTTCGCCAGTTAATAGTTTGCGCAACGTTGTTGCCATTGCTGC
AGGCATCGTGGTGTCACGCTCGTCGTTTGGTATGGCTTCATTCAGCTCCGGTTCCCAACGATCAAGGCGA
GTTACATGATCCCCCATGTTGTGCAAAAAAGCGGTTAGCTCCTTCGGTCCTCCGATCGTTGTCAGAAGTA
AGTTGGCCGCAGTGTTATCACTCATGGTTATGGCAGCACTGCATAATTCTCTTACTGTCATGCCATCCGT
AAGATGCTTTTCTGTGACTGGTGAGTACTCAACCAAGTCATTCTGAGAATAGTGTATGCGGCGACCGAGT
TGCTCTTGCCCGGCGTCAACACGGGATAATACCGCGCCACATAGCAGAACTTTAAAAGTGCTCATCATTG
GAAAACGTTCTTCGGGGCGAAAACTCTCAAGGATCTTACCGCTGTTGAGATCCAGTTCGATGTAACCCAC
TCGTGCACCCAACTGATCTTCAGCATCTTTTACTTTCACCAGCGTTTCTGGGTGAGCAAAAACAGGAAGG
CAAAATGCCGCAAAAAAGGGAATAAGGGCGACACGGAAATGTTGAATACTCATACTCTTCCTTTTTCAAT
ATTATTGAAGCATTTATCAGGGTTATTGTCTCATGAGCGGATACATATTTGAATGTATTTAGAAAAATAA
ACAAATAGGGGTTCCGCGCACATTTCCCCGAAAAGTGCCACCTGACGTCTAAGAAACCATTATTATCATG
ACATTAACCTATAAAAATAGGCGTATCACGAGGCCCTTTCGT
Features (pLannotate 1.2.2; 10 found; start..end, strand, type, name):
     56..2568    +  promoter       Ac5 promoter: Drosophila melanogaster actin 5C promoter
   2588..3304    +  CDS            EGFP: EGFP is a basic (constitutively fluorescent) green fluorescent protein published in 1996, derived from Aequorea victoria. It is reported to be a rapidly-maturing weak dimer with moderate acid sensitivity.
   3347..6961    +  CDS            gw (fragment): GAWKY_DROME - Also known as GW182 From Drosophila melanogaster (Fruit fly).
   6987..7028    +  CDS            V5 tag: epitope tag from simian virus 5
   7128..7262    -  polyA_signal   SV40 poly(A) signal: SV40 polyadenylation signal
   7285..7369    -  CDS            large T antigen (fragment): large T antigen from SV40 (simian virus 40)
   7370..7840    +  CDS            TcR (fragment): tetracycline efflux protein; tet; confers resistance to tetracycline
   7884..8472    -  rep_origin     ori: high-copy-number ColE1/pMB1/pBR322/pUC origin of replication
   8643..9503    -  CDS            AmpR: β-lactamase; bla; confers resistance to ampicillin, carbenicillin, and related antibiotics
   9504..9608    -  promoter       AmpR promoter: bla
