[The description below was written by a language model from this plasmid's Addgene catalogue record and pLannotate feature annotations shown in this document.]
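Description:
pAc5.1B-EGFP-DmGW182-delDUF-M2-dsRNAres_L is a 9.7 kb insect expression plasmid. The catalogue lists its backbone as unknown, but the name and annotated features point to a pAc5.1-type vector. It is propagated in E. coli through a ColE1/pUC-type origin and selected with ampicillin via the β-lactamase gene and its bla promoter. The record lists it as low copy even though the annotated origin is of the high-copy class. A tetracycline-resistance fragment and a short SV40 large T antigen fragment are also annotated; these appear to be non-functional backbone remnants.

The expression cassette is driven by the Drosophila melanogaster actin 5C promoter, which gives strong constitutive transcription in fly cell lines. It directs an N-terminal EGFP fused to a variant of Drosophila GW182 (gawky, gw), an Argonaute-associated protein required for miRNA-mediated silencing. An SV40 polyadenylation signal lies downstream. A V5 epitope coding sequence sits just after the insert, but the record does not show whether it is in frame or cut off by a stop codon. The name indicates deletion of the DUF and M2 regions, though the record does not give the boundaries; the feature table labels the gw sequence only as a fragment. The "dsRNAres" designation indicates a dsRNA-resistant version. This would allow the tagged mutant to be expressed while endogenous GW182 is depleted by RNAi, although the recoding itself is not described. Relative to the reference transcript, the depositor notes two amino-acid changes (V704A and N799S) and one silent substitution.

The associated publication concerns PABPC1-binding sites in GW182 proteins, so the construct is suited to complementation and interaction assays that test how these regions contribute to silencing. The depositor sequence may be theoretical rather than fully verified.
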