Addgene plasmid #146830: pAc5.1B-EGFP-DmGW182-delDUF-M2-dsRNAres_L
Purpose: Insect Expression of DmGW182-delDUF-M2-dsRNAres
Depositing lab: Elisa Izaurralde. Depositing organization: Max Planck Institute for Developmental Biology. Publication: Two PABPC1-binding sites in GW182 proteins promote miRNA-mediated gene silencing. Huntzinger E, Braun JE, Heimstädt S, Zekri L, Izaurralde E. EMBO J. 2010 Dec 15;29(24):4146-60. doi: 10.1038/emboj.2010.274 PubMed 21063388.
Backbone
  Vector backbone: Unknown
  Vector type: Insect Expression
Growth in bacteria
  Bacterial resistance: Ampicillin, 100 μg/mL
  Growth temperature: 37°C
  Growth strain: DH5alpha
  Copy number: Low Copy
Gene/Insert
  Gene/Insert name: DmGW182-delDUF-M2-dsRNAres
  Species: D. melanogaster (fly)
  Mutation: Two non silent mutations V704A and N799S and one silent mutation G2295A compared to the sequence given by NM_166780 varA
  Entrez Gene: gw (a.k.a. Dmel_CG31992, CG11484, CG31992, CG9905, Dmel\CG31992, GQ182, GW, GW182, Gw, Gw182, anon-EST:Posey205, dGW182, gw182)
  Cloning method: Unknown
Terms and licenses: Academic/Nonprofit Terms; Industry Terms: Not Available to Industry
Depositor comments: Plasmids from this collection were made available to the research community and donated after the lab closed. Please note that the sequence provided by the depositing laboratory may be theoretical/predicted or based on Sanger sequencing results. There may be discrepancies between sequencing results obtained by Addgene and the depositor sequence. If an Addgene verified sequence is not available, please contact before placing your order to request that our lab fully sequence the plasmid.
How to cite: pAc5.1B-EGFP-DmGW182-delDUF-M2-dsRNAres_L was a gift from Elisa Izaurralde (Addgene plasmid # 146830 ; http://n2t.net/addgene:146830 ; RRID:Addgene_146830)
